Addgene plasmid #18282: T4 Lysozyme P37A
Depositing lab: Brian Matthews. Depositing organization: University of Oregon.
Backbone
  Vector backbone: pHS1403
  Backbone size w/o insert (bp): 5000
  Vector type: Bacterial Expression
Growth in bacteria
  Bacterial resistance: Ampicillin, 100 μg/mL
  Growth temperature: 37°C
  Growth strain: DH5alpha
  Copy number: High Copy
Gene/Insert
  Gene/Insert name: T4 Lysozyme
  Species: Bacteriophage T4
  Insert size (bp): 600
  Mutation: P37A
  GenBank ID: NP_049736
  Entrez Gene: e (a.k.a. T4p123)
  Cloning method: Restriction Enzyme; 5′ cloning site BamHI (not destroyed); 3′ cloning site HindIII (not destroyed)
  Sequencing primers: 5′ na; 3′ GGCGTATCACGAGGCCC
Terms and licenses: Academic/Nonprofit Terms; Industry Terms: Not Available to Industry
Depositor comments: The BamHI site is 27 bp from the ATG and the HindIII site is 115 bp from the stop.
How to cite: T4 Lysozyme P37A was a gift from Brian Matthews (Addgene plasmid # 18282 ; http://n2t.net/addgene:18282 ; RRID:Addgene_18282)
