[The description below was written by a language model from this plasmid's Addgene catalogue record.]
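Description:
T4 Lysozyme P37A is a bacterial expression plasmid built on the pHS1403 backbone (about 5 kb without the insert) that carries the bacteriophage T4 lysozyme gene, the product of phage gene e, with a single amino-acid substitution replacing proline 37 with alanine. The plasmid is maintained in E. coli as a high-copy construct and is selected with ampicillin. The record does not name the origin of replication, nor the promoter or other regulatory elements that drive expression from pHS1403. No annotated feature table is available to fill in those details.

The insert of roughly 600 bp was introduced by restriction cloning between BamHI on the 5′ side and HindIII on the 3′ side, and both sites remain intact, so the fragment can be excised or moved into another vector. According to the depositor's notes, the BamHI site lies 27 bp from the start codon and the HindIII site 115 bp beyond the stop codon. The cloned fragment therefore includes short flanking untranslated sequence on either side of the coding region. No epitope or purification tags, fusion partners or reporters are recorded, suggesting the protein is expressed in untagged form.

The record does not state an explicit purpose. A point mutant of this kind is nonetheless consistent with producing recombinant variant lysozyme in bacteria for comparison with the wild-type enzyme. T4 lysozyme is a widely used model protein for studying how individual substitutions affect folding, stability and structure. Replacing a proline, a residue that constrains backbone conformation, is a common way to probe such effects.
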