>Addgene plasmid #18282 | T4 Lysozyme P37A | addgene partial sequence | sequence record 24069 | 3primeUP
TNCGAAAAAGCCCGCTCATTAGGCGGGCTCAGATCTGCTCATGTTTGACAGCTTATCATCGATAAGCTTC
GGCAATAAATTCTTGATATGTTTTCATATGTTTCCTTTAAATATTTTAATTAGTAATTGTCTATTCAAGT
AATTGTGAATATACTATCACAATTCCAAGAGAAAGTAAACAGCTTTATAGATTTTTATACGCGTCCCAAG
TGCCAGTTCTAAACGTTGTAATGACTCGTTTTGCGCGATTAGGTGTTTGATTATACCATCTACTTTTAGC
TAAGTTAACTGCTGCTTCATCCCAGCGTTTTTGTTGAAGCATACGTAAAGAGTTAGTAAATCCTGCCACA
CCGGTTTCTCCCATTTGGAAAACCATATTAATCAATGCACAGCGACGAACCGCATCAAGAGAATCATAAA
CCGGTTTTAATTTAGCATTTCTCAGAATTCCGCGAACAGCAGCATCAACATCCTGATTAAAGAGTTTTTC
AGCCTCATCTTTTGTAATTACACCATTGCAATTACGCCCAATAGCTTTATCTAATTCAGATTTAGCAGCA
TTAAGTGATGCACTTTTTGTAAGCAAATGACCGATGCCAATAGTGTAATAGCCTTCTGTGTCTTTATAGA
TTTTAAGTCTAAGACCTTCATCTATACGTAACATTTCAAATATATTCATAATACCTCCTAAGCATCGATG
GATCCTGTTTCCTGTGTGAAATTGTTATCCGCTCACAATTCCACACATTATACGAGCCGATGATTAATTG
TCACAGGGGGATGGGGAGTAGCTCATCGANGACCTGTTCNGTGTGAATGTATC
